LOCUS       Exported 13222 bp ds-DNA circular SYN 13-MAY-2021
DEFINITION  Full-length mutant TET1 (L897A/L900A), missing zinc finger domain
            (585-624), used to PiggyBAC rescue the function of TET1/2 DKO cells.
ACCESSION   .
VERSION     .
KEYWORDS    FLAG-FullLength-TET1-CXXC/LLAA
SOURCE      synthetic DNA construct
  ORGANISM  synthetic DNA construct
REFERENCE   1 (bases 1 to 13222)
  AUTHORS   Chandru A, Bate N, Vuister GW, Cowley SM
  TITLE     Sin3A recruits Tet1 to the PAH1 domain via a highly conserved
            Sin3-Interaction Domain.
  JOURNAL   Sci Rep. 2018 Oct 2;8(1):14689. doi: 10.1038/s41598-018-32942-w.
  PUBMED    30279502
REFERENCE   2 (bases 1 to 13222)
  AUTHORS   .
  TITLE     Direct Submission
  JOURNAL   Exported May 13, 2021 from SnapGene Server 1.1.58
            http://www.snapgene.com
FEATURES             Location/Qualifiers
     source          1..13222
                     /organism="synthetic DNA construct"
                     /mol_type="other DNA"
     repeat_region   1..63
                     /label=piggyBac right (3') inverted repeat
                     /note="piggyBac transposon-specific inverted terminal
                     repeat sequence (ITR)"
     promoter        516..727
                     /label=EF-1-alpha core promoter
                     /note="core promoter for human elongation factor
                     EF-1-alpha"
     LTR             740..1008
                     /label=5' LTR (truncated)
                     /note="truncated 5' long terminal repeat (LTR) from human
                     T-cell leukemia virus (HTLV) type 1"
     CDS             1071..1094
                     /codon_start=1
                     /product="FLAG(R) epitope tag, followed by an enterokinase
                     cleavage site"
                     /label=FLAG
                     /translation="DYKDDDDK"
     misc_feature    7404..7990
                     /label=IRES2
                     /note="internal ribosome entry site (IRES) of the
                     encephalomyocarditis virus (EMCV)"
     primer_bind     complement(7571..7588)
                     /label=IRES reverse
                     /note="IRES internal ribosome entry site, reverse primer.
                     Also called pCDH-rev"
     primer_bind     7798..7817
                     /label=IRES-F
                     /note="IRES internal ribosome entry site, forward primer"
     CDS             8003..8797
                     /codon_start=1
                     /gene="aph(3')-II (or nptII)"
                     /product="aminoglycoside phosphotransferase from Tn5"
                     /label=NeoR/KanR
                     /note="confers resistance to neomycin, kanamycin, and G418
                     (Geneticin(R))"
                     /translation="MIEQDGLHAGSPAAWVERLFGYDWAQQTIGCSDAAVFRLSAQGRP
                     VLFVKTDLSGALNELQDEAARLSWLAATGVPCAAVLDVVTEAGRDWLLLGEVPGQDLLS
                     SHLAPAEKVSIMADAMRRLHTLDPATCPFDHQAKHRIERARTRMEAGLVDQDDLDEEHQ
                     GLAPAELFARLKARMPDGEDLVVTHGDACLPNIMVENGRFSGFIDCGRLGVADRYQDIA
                     LATRDIAEELGGEWADRFLVLYGIAAPDSQRIAFYRLLDEFF"
     primer_bind     complement(8057..8076)
                     /label=Neo-R
                     /note="Neomycin resistance gene, reverse primer"
     primer_bind     8667..8686
                     /label=Neo-F
                     /note="Neomycin resistance gene, forward primer"
     primer_bind     complement(8857..8877)
                     /label=WPRE-R
                     /note="WPRE, reverse primer"
     polyA_signal    8919..9040
                     /label=SV40 poly(A) signal
                     /note="SV40 polyadenylation signal"
     primer_bind     complement(8956..8975)
                     /label=SV40pA-R
                     /note="SV40 polyA, reverse primer"
     primer_bind     9010..9029
                     /label=EBV-rev
                     /note="SV40 polyA terminator, reverse primer"
     repeat_region   9803..9837
                     /label=piggyBac left (5') inverted repeat
                     /note="piggyBac transposon-specific inverted terminal
                     repeat sequence (ITR)"
     primer_bind     complement(10328..10344)
                     /label=M13 rev
                     /note="common sequencing primer, one of multiple similar
                     variants"
     primer_bind     complement(10328..10344)
                     /label=M13 Reverse
                     /note="In lacZ gene. Also called M13-rev"
     primer_bind     complement(10341..10363)
                     /label=M13/pUC Reverse
                     /note="In lacZ gene"
     protein_bind    10352..10368
                     /label=lac operator
                     /bound_moiety="lac repressor encoded by lacI"
                     /note="The lac repressor binds to the lac operator to
                     inhibit transcription in E. coli. This inhibition can be
                     relieved by adding lactose or
                     isopropyl-beta-D-thiogalactopyranoside (IPTG)."
     promoter        complement(10376..10406)
                     /label=lac promoter
                     /note="promoter for the E. coli lac operon"
     protein_bind    10421..10442
                     /label=CAP binding site
                     /bound_moiety="E. coli catabolite activator protein"
                     /note="CAP binding activates transcription in the presence
                     of cAMP."
     primer_bind     complement(10559..10576)
                     /label=L4440
                     /note="L4440 vector, forward primer"
     rep_origin      complement(10730..11318)
                     /direction=LEFT
                     /label=ori
                     /note="high-copy-number ColE1/pMB1/pBR322/pUC origin of
                     replication"
     primer_bind     complement(10810..10829)
                     /label=pBR322ori-F
                     /note="pBR322 origin, forward primer"
     CDS             complement(11489..12349)
                     /codon_start=1
                     /gene="bla"
                     /product="beta-lactamase"
                     /label=AmpR
                     /note="confers resistance to ampicillin, carbenicillin, and
                     related antibiotics"
                     /translation="MSIQHFRVALIPFFAAFCLPVFAHPETLVKVKDAEDQLGARVGYI
                     ELDLNSGKILESFRPEERFPMMSTFKVLLCGAVLSRIDAGQEQLGRRIHYSQNDLVEYS
                     PVTEKHLTDGMTVRELCSAAITMSDNTAANLLLTTIGGPKELTAFLHNMGDHVTRLDRW
                     EPELNEAIPNDERDTTMPVAMATTLRKLLTGELLTLASRQQLIDWMEADKVAGPLLRSA
                     LPAGWFIADKSGAGERGSRGIIAALGPDGKPSRIVVIYTTGSQATMDERNRQIAEIGAS
                     LIKHW"
     primer_bind     12112..12131
                     /label=Amp-R
                     /note="Ampicillin resistance gene, reverse primer"
     promoter        complement(12350..12454)
                     /gene="bla"
                     /label=AmpR promoter
     rep_origin      complement(12480..12935)
                     /direction=LEFT
                     /label=f1 ori
                     /note="f1 bacteriophage origin of replication; arrow
                     indicates direction of (+) strand synthesis"
     primer_bind     complement(12617..12638)
                     /label=F1ori-F
                     /note="F1 origin, forward primer"
     primer_bind     12829..12848
                     /label=F1ori-R
                     /note="F1 origin, reverse primer"
     primer_bind     13062..13084
                     /label=M13/pUC Forward
                     /note="In lacZ gene"
     primer_bind     13076..13093
                     /label=M13 Forward
                     /note="In lacZ gene. Also called M13-F20 or M13 (-21)
                     Forward"
     primer_bind     13077..13093
                     /label=M13 fwd
                     /note="common sequencing primer, one of multiple similar
                     variants"
ORIGIN
        1 ccctagaaag ataatcatat tgtgacgtac gttaaagata atcatgtgta aaattgacgc
       61 atgtgtttta tcggtctgta tatcgaggtt tatttattaa tttgaataga tattaagttt
      121 tattatattt acacttacat actaataata aattcaacaa acaatttatt tatgtttatt
      181 tatttattaa aaaaaacaaa aactcaaaat ttcttctata aagtaacaaa acttttatga
      241 gggacagccc ccccccaaag cccccaggga tgtaattacg tccctccccc gctagggggc
      301 agcagcgagc cgcccggggc tccgctccgg tccggcgctc cccccgcatc cccgagccgg
      361 cagcgtgcgg ggacagcccg ggcacgggga aggtggcacg ggatcgcttt cctctgaacg
      421 cttctcgctg ctctttgagc ctgcagacac ctggggggat acggggaaaa ggcctccacg
      481 gccaaggatc tgcgatcgct ccggtgcccg tcagtgggca gagcgcacat cgcccacagt
      541 ccccgagaag ttggggggag gggtcggcaa ttgaacgggt gcctagagaa ggtggcgcgg
      601 ggtaaactgg gaaagtgatg tcgtgtactg gctccgcctt tttcccgagg gtgggggaga
      661 accgtatata agtgcagtag tcgccgtgaa cgttcttttt cgcaacgggt ttgccgccag
      721 aacacagctg aagcttcgag gggctcgcat ctctccttca cgcgcccgcc gccctacctg
      781 aggccgccat ccacgccggt tgagtcgcgt tctgccgcct cccgcctgtg gtgcctcctg
      841 aactgcgtcc gccgtctagg taagtttaaa gctcaggtcg agaccgggcc tttgtccggc
      901 gctcccttgg agcctaccta gactcagccg gctctccacg ctttgcctga ccctgcttgc
      961 tcaactctac gtctttgttt cgttttctgt tctgcgccgt tacagatcca agctgtgacc
     1021 ggcgcctact ctagagctag ccaaccatgg attacaagga tcatgacatt gactacaaag
     1081 acgatgacga caagggcggt tccatgtctc gatcccgcca tgcaaggcct tccagattag
     1141 tcaggaagga agatgtaaac aaaaaaaaga aaaacagcca actacgaaag acaaccaagg
     1201 gagccaacaa aaatgtggca tcagtcaaga ctttaagccc tggaaaatta aagcaattaa
     1261 ttcaagaaag agatgttaag aaaaaaacag aacctaaacc acccgtgcca gtcagaagcc
     1321 ttctgacaag agctggagca gcacgcatga atttggatag gactgaggtt ctttttcaga
     1381 acccagagtc cttaacctgc aatgggttta caatggcgct acgaagcacc tctcttagca
     1441 ggcgactctc ccaaccccca ctggtcgtag ccaaatccaa aaaggttcca ctttctaagg
     1501 gtttagaaaa gcaacatgat tgtgattata agatactccc tgctttggga gtaaagcact
     1561 cagaaaatga ttcggttcca atgcaagaca cccaagtcct tcctgatata gagactctaa
     1621 ttggtgtaca aaatccctct ttacttaaag gtaagagcca agagacaact cagttttgga
     1681 gccaaagagt tgaggattcc aagatcaata tccctaccca cagtggccct gcagctgaga
     1741 tccttcctgg gccactggaa gggacacgct gtggtgaagg actattctct gaagagacat
     1801 tgaatgatac cagtggttcc ccaaaaatgt ttgctcagga cacagtgtgt gctccttttc
     1861 cccaaagagc cacccccaaa gttacctctc aaggaaaccc cagcattcag ttagaagagt
     1921 tgggttcacg agtagaatct cttaagttat ctgattctta cctggatccc attaaaagtg
     1981 aacatgattg ctaccccacc tccagtctta ataaggttat acctgacttg aaccttagaa
     2041 actgcttggc tcttggtggg tctacgtctc ctacctctgt aataaaattc ctcttggcag
     2101 gctcaaaaca agcgaccctt ggtgctaaac cagatcatca agaggccttc gaagctactg
     2161 caaatcaaca ggaagtttct gataccacct ctttcctagg acaggccttt ggtgctatcc
     2221 cacatcaatg ggaacttcct ggtgctgacc cagttcatgg tgaggccctg ggtgagaccc
     2281 cagatctacc agagattcct ggtgctattc cagtccaagg agaggtcttt ggtactattt
     2341 tagaccaaca agaaactctt ggtatgagtg ggagtgttgt cccagacttg cctgtcttcc
     2401 ttcctgttcc tccaaatcca attgctacct ttaatgctcc ttccaaatgg cctgagcccc
     2461 aaagcactgt ctcatatgga cttgcagtcc agggtgctat acagattttg cctttgggct
     2521 caggacacac tcctcaatca tcatcaaact cagagaaaaa ttcattacct ccagtaatgg
     2581 ctataagcaa tgtagaaaat gagaagcagg ttcatataag cttcctgcca gctaacactc
     2641 aggggttccc attagcccct gagagaggac tcttccatgc ttcactgggt atagcccaac
     2701 tctctcaggc tggtcctagc aaatcagaca gagggagctc ccaggtcagt gtaaccagca
     2761 cagttcatgt tgtcaacacc acagtggtga ctatgccagt gccaatggtc agtacctcct
     2821 cttcttccta taccactttg ctaccgactt tggaagagga gctgaaaaag aaaccatctg
     2881 ttgttgtgcc tctggaggtt ataaaggaaa acaagaggcc ccagagggaa aagaagccca
     2941 aagttttaaa ggcagatttt gacaacaaac cagtaaatgg ccccaagtca gaatccatgg
     3001 actacagtag atgtggtcat ggggaagaac aaaaattgga attgaaccca catactgttg
     3061 aaaatgtaac taaaaatgaa gacagcatga caggcatcga ggtggagaag tggacacaaa
     3121 acaagaaatc acagttaact gatcacgtga aaggagattt tagtgctaat gtcccagaag
     3181 ctgaaaaatc gaaaaactct gaagttgaca agaaacgaac caaatctcca aaattgtttg
     3241 tacaaaccgt aagaaatggc attaaacatg tacactgttt accagctgaa acaaatgttt
     3301 catttaaaaa attcaatatt gaagaattcg gcaagacatt ggaaaacaat tcttataaat
     3361 tcctaaaaga cactgcaaac cataaaaacg ctatgagctc tgttgctact gatatgagtt
     3421 gtgatcatct caaggggaga agtaacgttt tagtattcca gcagcctggc tttaactgca
     3481 gttccattcc acattcttca cactccatca taaatcatca tgctagtata cacaatgaag
     3541 gtgatcaacc aaaaactcct gagaatatac caagtaaaga accaaaagat ggatctcccg
     3601 ttcaaccaag tctcttatcg ttaatgaaag ataggagatt aacattggag caagtggtag
     3661 ccatagaggc cgccactcaa gcctcagaag ccccatcaga gaattcctcc ccatcaaagt
     3721 cagagaagga tgaggaatca gagcagagaa cagccagttt gcttaatagc tgcaaagcta
     3781 tcctctacac tgtaagaaaa gacctccaag acccaaactt acagggagag ccaccaaaac
     3841 ttaatcactg tccatctttg gaaaaacaaa gttcatgcaa cacggtggtt ttcaatgggc
     3901 aaactactac cctttccaac tcacatatca actcagctac taaccaagca tccacaaagt
     3961 cacatgaata ttcaaaagtc acaaattcat tatctctttt tataccaaaa tcaaattcat
     4021 ccaagattga caccaataaa agtattgctc aagggataat tactcttgac aattgttcca
     4081 atgatttgca tcagttgcca ccaagaaata atgaagtgga gtattgcaac cagttactgg
     4141 acagcagcaa aaaattggac tcagatgatc tatcatgtca ggatgcaacc catacccaaa
     4201 ttgaggaaga tgttgcaaca cagttgacac aacttgcttc gataattaag atcaattata
     4261 taaaaccaga ggacaaaaaa gttgaaagta caccaacaag ccttgtcaca tgtaatgtac
     4321 agcaaaaata caatcaggag aagggcacaa tccaacagaa accaccttca agtgtacaca
     4381 ataatcatgg ttcatcatta acaaaacaaa agaacccaac ccagaaaaag acaaaatcca
     4441 ccccatcaag agatcggcgg aaaaagaagc ccacagttgt aagttatcaa gaaaatgatc
     4501 ggcagaagtg ggaaaagttg tcctatatgt atggcacaat atgcgacatt tggatagcat
     4561 cgaaatttca aaattttggg caattttgtc cacatgattt tcctactgta tttgggaaaa
     4621 tttcttcctc gaccaaaata tggaaaccac tggctcaaac gaggtccatt atgcaaccca
     4681 aaacagtatt tccaccactc actcagataa aattacagag atatcctgaa tcagcagagg
     4741 aaaaggtgaa ggttgaacca ttggattcac tcagcttatt tcatcttaaa acggaatcca
     4801 acgggaaggc attcactgat aaagcttata attctcaggt acagttaacg gtgaatgcca
     4861 atcagaaagc ccatcctttg acccagccct cctctccacc taaccagtgt gctaacgtga
     4921 tggcaggcga tgaccaaata cggtttcagc aggttgttaa ggagcaactc atgcatcaga
     4981 gactgccaac attgcctggt atctctcatg aaacaccctt accggagtca gcactaactc
     5041 tcaggaatgt aaatgtagtg tgttcaggtg gaattacagt ggtttctacc aaaagtgaag
     5101 aggaagtctg ttcatccagt tttggaacat cagaattttc cacagtggac agtgcacaga
     5161 aaaattttaa tgattatgcc atgaacttct ttactaaccc tacaaaaaac ctagtgtcta
     5221 taactaaaga ttctgaactg cccacctgca gctgtcttga tcgagttata caaaaagaca
     5281 aaggcccata ttatacacac cttggggcag gaccaagtgt tgctgctgtc agggaaatca
     5341 tggagaatag gtatggtcaa aaaggaaacg caataaggat agaaatagta gtgtacaccg
     5401 gtaaagaagg gaaaagctct catgggtgtc caattgctaa gtgggtttta agaagaagca
     5461 gtgatgaaga aaaagttctt tgtttggtcc ggcagcgtac aggccaccac tgtccaactg
     5521 ctgtgatggt ggtgctcatc atggtgtggg atggcatccc tcttccaatg gccgaccggc
     5581 tatacacaga gctcacagag aatctaaagt catacaatgg gcaccctacc gacagaagat
     5641 gcaccctcaa tgaaaatcgt acctgtacat gtcaaggaat tgatccagag acttgtggag
     5701 cttcattctc ttttggctgt tcatggagta tgtactttaa tggctgtaag tttggtagaa
     5761 gcccaagccc cagaagattt agaattgatc caagctctcc cttacatgaa aaaaaccttg
     5821 aagataactt acagagtttg gctacacgat tagctccaat ttataagcag tatgctccag
     5881 tagcttacca aaatcaggtg gaatatgaaa atgttgcccg agaatgtcgg cttggcagca
     5941 aggaaggtcg tcccttctct ggggtcactg cttgcctgga cttctgtgct catccccaca
     6001 gggacattca caacatgaat aatggaagca ctgtggtttg taccttaact cgagaagata
     6061 accgctcttt gggtgttatt cctcaagatg agcagctcca tgtgctacct ctttataagc
     6121 tttcagacac agatgagttt ggctccaagg aaggaatgga agccaagatc aaatctgggg
     6181 ccatcgaggt cctggcaccc cgccgcaaaa aaagaacgtg tttcactcag cctgttcccc
     6241 gttctggaaa gaagagggct gcgatgatga cagaggttct tgcacataag ataagggcag
     6301 tggaaaagaa acctattccc cgaatcaagc ggaagaataa ctcaacaaca acaaacaaca
     6361 gtaagccttc gtcactgcca accttaggga gtaacactga gaccgtgcaa cctgaagtaa
     6421 aaagtgaaac cgaaccccat tttatcttaa aaagttcaga caacactaaa acttattcgc
     6481 tgatgccatc cgctcctcac ccagtgaaag aggcatctcc aggcttctcc tggtccccga
     6541 agactgcttc agccacacca gctccactga agaatgacgc aacagcctca tgcgggtttt
     6601 cagaaagaag cagcactccc cactgtacga tgccttcggg aagactcagt ggtgccaatg
     6661 cagctgctgc tgatggccct ggcatttcac agcttggcga agtggctcct ctccccaccc
     6721 tgtctgctcc tgtgatggag cccctcatta attctgagcc ttccactggt gtgactgagc
     6781 cgctaacgcc tcatcagcca aaccaccagc cctccttcct cacctctcct caagaccttg
     6841 cctcttctcc aatggaagaa gatgagcagc attctgaagc agatgagcct ccatcagacg
     6901 aacccctatc tgatgacccc ctgtcacctg ctgaggagaa attgccccac attgatgagt
     6961 attggtcaga cagtgagcac atctttttgg atgcaaatat tggtggggtg gccatcgcac
     7021 ctgctcacgg ctcggttttg attgagtgtg cccggcgaga gctgcacgct accactcctg
     7081 ttgagcaccc caaccgtaat catccaaccc gcctctccct tgtcttttac cagcacaaaa
     7141 acctaaataa gccccaacat ggttttgaac taaacaagat taagtttgag gctaaagaag
     7201 ctaagaataa gaaaatgaag gcctcagagc aaaaagacca ggcagctaat gaaggtccag
     7261 aacagtcctc tgaagtaaat gaattgaacc aaattccttc tcataaagca ttaacattaa
     7321 cccatgacaa tgttgtcacc gtgtcccctt atgctctcac acacgttgcg gggccctata
     7381 accattgggt ctaagcggcc gcgcccctct ccctcccccc cccctaacgt tactggccga
     7441 agccgcttgg aataaggccg gtgtgcgttt gtctatatgt tattttccac catattgccg
     7501 tcttttggca atgtgagggc ccggaaacct ggccctgtct tcttgacgag cattcctagg
     7561 ggtctttccc ctctcgccaa aggaatgcaa ggtctgttga atgtcgtgaa ggaagcagtt
     7621 cctctggaag cttcttgaag acaaacaacg tctgtagcga ccctttgcag gcagcggaac
     7681 cccccacctg gcgacaggtg cctctgcggc caaaagccac gtgtataaga tacacctgca
     7741 aaggcggcac aaccccagtg ccacgttgtg agttggatag ttgtggaaag agtcaaatgg
     7801 ctctcctcaa gcgtattcaa caaggggctg aaggatgccc agaaggtacc ccattgtatg
     7861 ggatctgatc tggggcctcg gtgcacatgc tttacatgtg tttagtcgag gttaaaaaaa
     7921 cgtctaggcc ccccgaacca cggggacgtg gttttccttt gaaaaacacg atgataatat
     7981 ggccacaacc atggcgtccg gaatgattga acaagatgga ttgcacgcag gttctccggc
     8041 cgcttgggtg gagaggctat tcggctatga ctgggcacaa cagacaatcg gctgctctga
     8101 tgccgccgtg ttccggctgt cagcgcaggg gcgcccggtt ctttttgtca agaccgacct
     8161 gtccggtgcc ctgaatgaac tgcaggacga ggcagcgcgg ctatcgtggc tggccgcgac
     8221 gggcgttcct tgcgcagctg tgctcgacgt tgtcactgaa gcgggaaggg actggctgct
     8281 attgggcgaa gtgccggggc aggatctcct gtcatctcac cttgctcctg ccgagaaagt
     8341 atccatcatg gctgatgcaa tgcggcggct gcatacgctt gatccggcta cctgcccatt
     8401 cgaccaccaa gcgaaacatc gcatcgagcg agcacgtact cggatggaag ccggtcttgt
     8461 cgatcaggat gatctggacg aagagcatca ggggctcgcg ccagccgaac tgttcgccag
     8521 gctcaaggcg cgcatgcccg acggcgagga tctcgtcgtg acccatggcg atgcctgctt
     8581 gccgaatatc atggtggaaa atggccgctt ttctggattc atcgactgtg gccggctggg
     8641 tgtggcggac cgctatcagg acatagcgtt ggctacccgt gatattgctg aagagcttgg
     8701 cggcgaatgg gctgaccgct tcctcgtgct ttacggtatc gccgctcccg attcgcagcg
     8761 catcgccttc tatcgccttc ttgacgagtt cttctgagtc gacaatcaac ctctggatta
     8821 caaaatttgt gaaagattga ctggtattct taactatgtt gctcctttta cgctatgtgg
     8881 atacgctgct ttaatgcctt tgtatcatgc gttaactaaa cttgtttatt gcagcttata
     8941 atggttacaa ataaagcaat agcatcacaa atttcacaaa taaagcattt ttttcactgc
     9001 attctagttg tggtttgtcc aaactcatca atgtatctta tcatgtctgg aattgactca
     9061 aatgatgtca attagtctat cagaagctca tctggtctcc cttccggggg acaagacatc
     9121 cctgtttaat atttaaacag cagtgttccc aaactgggtt cttatatccc ttgctctggt
     9181 caaccaggtt gcagggtttc ctgtcctcac aggaacgaag tccctaaaga aacagtggca
     9241 gccaggttta gccccggaat tgactggatt ccttttttag ggcccattgg tatggctttt
     9301 tccccgtatc cccccaggtg tctgcaggct caaagagcag cgagaagcgt tcagaggaaa
     9361 gcgatcccgt gccaccttcc ccgtgcccgg gctgtccccg cacgctgccg gctcggggat
     9421 gcggggggag cgccggaccg gagcggagcc ccgggcggct cgctgctgcc ccctagcggg
     9481 ggagggacgt aattacatcc ctgggggctt tggggggggg ctgtccctga tatctataac
     9541 aagaaaatat atatataata agttatcacg taagtagaac atgaaataac aatataatta
     9601 tcgtatgagt taaatcttaa aagtcacgta aaagataatc atgcgtcatt ttgactcacg
     9661 cggtcgttat agttcaaaat cagtgacact taccgcattg acaagcacgc ctcacgggag
     9721 ctccaagcgg cgactgagat gtcctaaatg cacagcgacg gattcgcgct atttagaaag
     9781 agagagcaat atttcaagaa tgcatgcgtc aattttacgc agactatctt tctagggtta
     9841 atctagctgc atcaggatca tatcgtcggg tcttttttcc ggctcagtca tcgcccaagc
     9901 tggcgctatc tgggcatcgg ggaggaagaa gcccgtgcct tttcccgcga ggttgaagcg
     9961 gcatggaaag agtttgccga ggatgactgc tgctgcattg acgttgagcg aaaacgcacg
    10021 tttaccatga tgattcggga aggtgtggcc atgcacgcct ttaacggtga actgttcgtt
    10081 caggccacct gggataccag ttcgtcgcgg cttttccgga cacagttccg gatggtcagc
    10141 ccgaagcgca tcagcaaccc gaacaatacc ggcgacagcc ggaactgccg tgccggtgtg
    10201 cagattaatg acagcggtgc ggcgctggga tattacgtca gcgaggacgg gtatcctggc
    10261 tggatgccgc agaaatggac atggataccc cgtgagttac ccggcgggcg cgcttggcgt
    10321 aatcatggtc atagctgttt cctgtgtgaa attgttatcc gctcacaatt ccacacaaca
    10381 tacgagccgg aagcataaag tgtaaagcct ggggtgccta atgagtgagc taactcacat
    10441 taattgcgtt gcgctcactg cccgctttcc agtcgggaaa cctgtcgtgc cagctgcatt
    10501 aatgaatcgg ccaacgcgcg gggagaggcg gtttgcgtat tgggcgctct tccgcttcct
    10561 cgctcactga ctcgctgcgc tcggtcgttc ggctgcggcg agcggtatca gctcactcaa
    10621 aggcggtaat acggttatcc acagaatcag gggataacgc aggaaagaac atgtgagcaa
    10681 aaggccagca aaaggccagg aaccgtaaaa aggccgcgtt gctggcgttt ttccataggc
    10741 tccgcccccc tgacgagcat cacaaaaatc gacgctcaag tcagaggtgg cgaaacccga
    10801 caggactata aagataccag gcgtttcccc ctggaagctc cctcgtgcgc tctcctgttc
    10861 cgaccctgcc gcttaccgga tacctgtccg cctttctccc ttcgggaagc gtggcgcttt
    10921 ctcatagctc acgctgtagg tatctcagtt cggtgtaggt cgttcgctcc aagctgggct
    10981 gtgtgcacga accccccgtt cagcccgacc gctgcgcctt atccggtaac tatcgtcttg
    11041 agtccaaccc ggtaagacac gacttatcgc cactggcagc agccactggt aacaggatta
    11101 gcagagcgag gtatgtaggc ggtgctacag agttcttgaa gtggtggcct aactacggct
    11161 acactagaag aacagtattt ggtatctgcg ctctgctgaa gccagttacc ttcggaaaaa
    11221 gagttggtag ctcttgatcc ggcaaacaaa ccaccgctgg tagcggtggt ttttttgttt
    11281 gcaagcagca gattacgcgc agaaaaaaag gatctcaaga agatcctttg atcttttcta
    11341 cggggtctga cgctcagtgg aacgaaaact cacgttaagg gattttggtc atgagattat
    11401 caaaaaggat cttcacctag atccttttaa attaaaaatg aagttttaaa tcaatctaaa
    11461 gtatatatga gtaaacttgg tctgacagtt accaatgctt aatcagtgag gcacctatct
    11521 cagcgatctg tctatttcgt tcatccatag ttgcctgact ccccgtcgtg tagataacta
    11581 cgatacggga gggcttacca tctggcccca gtgctgcaat gataccgcga gacccacgct
    11641 caccggctcc agatttatca gcaataaacc agccagccgg aagggccgag cgcagaagtg
    11701 gtcctgcaac tttatccgcc tccatccagt ctattaattg ttgccgggaa gctagagtaa
    11761 gtagttcgcc agttaatagt ttgcgcaacg ttgttgccat tgctacaggc atcgtggtgt
    11821 cacgctcgtc gtttggtatg gcttcattca gctccggttc ccaacgatca aggcgagtta
    11881 catgatcccc catgttgtgc aaaaaagcgg ttagctcctt cggtcctccg atcgttgtca
    11941 gaagtaagtt ggccgcagtg ttatcactca tggttatggc agcactgcat aattctctta
    12001 ctgtcatgcc atccgtaaga tgcttttctg tgactggtga gtactcaacc aagtcattct
    12061 gagaatagtg tatgcggcga ccgagttgct cttgcccggc gtcaatacgg gataataccg
    12121 cgccacatag cagaacttta aaagtgctca tcattggaaa acgttcttcg gggcgaaaac
    12181 tctcaaggat cttaccgctg ttgagatcca gttcgatgta acccactcgt gcacccaact
    12241 gatcttcagc atcttttact ttcaccagcg tttctgggtg agcaaaaaca ggaaggcaaa
    12301 atgccgcaaa aaagggaata agggcgacac ggaaatgttg aatactcata ctcttccttt
    12361 ttcaatatta ttgaagcatt tatcagggtt attgtctcat gagcggatac atatttgaat
    12421 gtatttagaa aaataaacaa ataggggttc cgcgcacatt tccccgaaaa gtgccaccta
    12481 aattgtaagc gttaatattt tgttaaaatt cgcgttaaat ttttgttaaa tcagctcatt
    12541 ttttaaccaa taggccgaaa tcggcaaaat cccttataaa tcaaaagaat agaccgagat
    12601 agggttgagt gttgttccag tttggaacaa gagtccacta ttaaagaacg tggactccaa
    12661 cgtcaaaggn nnnnnnnnnn nnnnnnnnnn nnnnnnnnnn nnnnnnnnnn nnnnnnnntn
    12721 nnnnnnnnnn nnnnnnnnnn nnnnnnnnnn nnnnnnnnnn nnnnnnnnnn nnnnnnnnnn
    12781 nnnnnnnnnn nnnnnnnnnn nnnnnnnnnn gnnnnnnnnn nnnnnnnnnn nnnnnnnnnn
    12841 nnnnnnnnnn nnnnnnnnnn nnnnnnnnnn nnnnnnnnnn nnnnnnnnnn nnnnnnnnnn
    12901 nnnnnnnnnn nnnnnnnnnn nnnnnnnnnn nnnnncccat tcgccattca ggctgcgcaa
    12961 ctgttgggaa gggcgatcgg tgcgggcctc ttcgctatta cgccagctgg cgaaaggggg
    13021 atgtgctgca aggcgattaa gttgggtaac gccagggttt tcccagtcac gacgttgtaa
    13081 aacgacggcc agtgagcgcg cctcgttcat tcacgttttt gaacccgtgg aggacgggca
    13141 gactcgcggt gcaaatgtgt tttacagcgt gatggagcag atgaagatgc tcgacacgct
    13201 gcagaacacg cagctagatt aa
//
